>Addgene plasmid #47234 | TAL3515 | addgene partial sequence | sequence record 69191 | JDS-TALEN-F 5'-TAGGGGTCGGTAAACAGTGG-3'
TGGCGGGTGAGCTTAGGGGGCCTCCGCTCCAGCTCGACACCGGGCAGCTGCTGAAGATCGCGAAGAGAGG
GGGAGTAACAGCGGTAGAGGCAGTGCACGCCTGGCGCAATGCGCTCACCGGGGCCCCCTTGAACCTGACC
CCAGACCAGGTAGTCGCAATCGCGTCAAACGGAGGGGGAAAGCAAGCCCTGGAAACCGTGCAAAGGTTGT
TGCCGGTCCTTTGTCAAGACCACGGCCTTACACCGGAGCAAGTCGTGGCCATTGCATCCCACGACGGTGG
CAAACAGGCTCTTGAGACGGTTCAGAGACTTCTCCCAGTTCTCTGTCAAGCCCACGGGCTGACTCCCGAT
CAAGTTGTAGCGATTGCGTCCAACGGTGGAGGGAAACAAGCATTGGAGACTGTCCAACGGCTCCTTCCCG
TGTTGTGTCAAGCCCACGGTTTGACGCCTGCACAAGTGGTCGCCATCGCCAGCCATGATGGCGGTAAGCA
GGCGCTGGAAACAGTACAGCGCCTGCTGCCTGTACTGTGCCAGGATCATGGACTGACCCCAGACCAGGTA
GTCGCAATCGCGTCGAACATTGGGGGAAAGCAAGCCCTGGAAACCGTGCAAAGGTTGTTGCCGGTCCTTT
GTCAAGACCACGGCCTTACACCGGAGCAAGTCGTGGCCATTGCAAGCAATGGGGGTGGCAAACAGGCTCT
TGAGACGGTTCAGAGACTTCTCCCAGTTCTCTGTCAAGCCCACGGGCTGACTCCCGATCAAGTTGTAGCG
ATTGCGTCGCATGACGGA
