[The description below was written by a language model from this plasmid's Addgene catalogue record.]
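Description:
TAL3515 is a TALEN expression plasmid built on the JDS74 backbone, a high-copy, ampicillin-selected vector classed as mammalian expression with a T7 promoter option. The roughly 1.4 kb insert, named ZebrafishCommunity-pls1-right, is an engineered TAL effector repeat array designed to recognise a site in the zebrafish (D. rerio) pls1 gene. It is not the pls1 coding sequence itself. The array was introduced between two BsmBI sites, both of which were destroyed during cloning. This places the array in frame with elements already on the backbone: an N-terminal 3X Flag tag and a C-terminal wild-type FokI nuclease domain. The result is a single open reading frame encoding a tagged TAL effector nuclease monomer.

Expression is driven by the CMV promoter, allowing direct use in transfected cells. The T7 designation indicates that the coding region can also serve as a template for in vitro transcription, which is the usual way to produce mRNA for injection into zebrafish embryos. The listed reverse sequencing primer suggests a BGH polyadenylation region downstream, although no feature table is provided to confirm this or other backbone details such as the origin of replication.

Because FokI cleaves DNA only as a dimer, this "right" monomer is meant to be used with a matching "left" TALEN that binds the opposite half-site at the pls1 locus. The paired nucleases create a double-strand break in the intervening spacer, and error-prone repair of that break produces insertions and deletions that disrupt the gene. The construct belongs to a collection of TALENs made for targeted gene disruption in zebrafish. The depositor advises checking the plasmid by diagnostic restriction digest before use, a sensible precaution given the repetitive nature of TAL arrays.
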