Addgene plasmid #47234: TAL3515
Depositing lab: Keith Joung. Publication: Targeted gene disruption in somatic zebrafish cells using engineered TALENs. Sander JD, Cade L, Khayter C, Reyon D, Peterson RT, Joung JK, Yeh JR. Nat Biotechnol. 2011 Aug 5;29(8):697-8. doi: 10.1038/nbt.1934. PubMed 21822241.
Backbone
  Vector backbone: JDS74
  Backbone manufacturer: Addgene plasmid #32288
  Backbone size w/o insert (bp): 6447
  Vector type: Mammalian Expression ; T7
Growth in bacteria
  Bacterial resistance: Ampicillin, 100 μg/mL
  Growth temperature: 37°C
  Growth strain: XL1 Blue
  Copy number: High Copy
Gene/Insert
  Gene/Insert name: ZebrafishCommunity-pls1-right (alt name: pls1)
  Species: D. rerio (zebrafish)
  Insert size (bp): 1430
  Entrez Gene: pls1 (a.k.a. zgc:63494, wu:fi38g03)
  Promoter: CMV
  Tag / fusion protein: 3X Flag (N terminal on backbone); WT FOKI (C terminal on backbone)
  Cloning method: Restriction Enzyme; 5′ cloning site BsmBI (destroyed during cloning); 3′ cloning site BsmBI (destroyed during cloning)
  Sequencing primers: 5′ CMV-F; 3′ BGH-rev
Terms and licenses: Academic/Nonprofit Terms; Industry Terms: Not Available to Industry
Depositor comments: Target binding site: TTCTCATCTTTGTTGGTG It is strongly recommended that users perform a diagnostic digest to verify this plasmid prior to use. For example, a double digest of the plasmid with BamHI and KpnI should result in two bands at 2.3kb and 5.8kb.
How to cite: TAL3515 was a gift from Keith Joung (Addgene plasmid # 47234 ; http://n2t.net/addgene:47234 ; RRID:Addgene_47234)
