LOCUS       Exported 2220 bp ds-DNA linear SYN 24-AUG-2021
DEFINITION  synthetic linear DNA
ACCESSION   .
VERSION     .
KEYWORDS    TAL3515
SOURCE      synthetic DNA construct
  ORGANISM  synthetic DNA construct
REFERENCE   1 (bases 1 to 2220)
  AUTHORS   Sander JD, Cade L, Khayter C, Reyon D, Peterson RT, Joung JK, Yeh JR
  TITLE     Targeted gene disruption in somatic zebrafish cells using engineered
            TALENs.
  JOURNAL   Nat Biotechnol. 2011 Aug 5;29(8):697-8. doi: 10.1038/nbt.1934.
  PUBMED    21822241
REFERENCE   2 (bases 1 to 2220)
  AUTHORS   .
  TITLE     Direct Submission
  JOURNAL   Exported Aug 24, 2021 from SnapGene Server 1.1.58
            http://www.snapgene.com
FEATURES             Location/Qualifiers
     source          1..2220
                     /organism="synthetic DNA construct"
                     /mol_type="other DNA"
     CDS             4..69
                     /codon_start=1
                     /product="three tandem FLAG(R) epitope tags, followed by an
                     enterokinase cleavage site"
                     /label=3xFLAG
                     /translation="DYKDHDGDYKDHDIDYKDDDDK"
     CDS             76..96
                     /codon_start=1
                     /product="nuclear localization signal of SV40 (simian virus
                     40) large T antigen"
                     /label=SV40 NLS
                     /translation="PKKKRKV"
ORIGIN
        1 atggactaca aagaccatga cggtgattat aaagatcatg acatcgatta caaggatgac
       61 gatgacaaga tggcccccaa gaagaagagg aaggtgggca ttcaccgcgg ggtacctatg
      121 gtggacttga ggacactcgg ttattcgcaa cagcaacagg agaaaatcaa gcctaaggtc
      181 aggagcaccg tcgcgcaaca ccacgaggcg cttgtggggc atggcttcac tcatgcgcat
      241 attgtcgcgc tttcacagca ccctgcggcg cttgggacgg tggctgtcaa ataccaagat
      301 atgattgcgg ccctgcccga agccacgcac gaggcaattg taggggtcgg taaacagtgg
      361 tcgggagcgc gagcacttga ggcgctgctg actgtggcgg gtgagcttag ggggcctccg
      421 ctccagctcg acaccgggca gctgctgaag atcgcgaaga gagggggagt aacagcggta
      481 gaggcagtgc acgcctggcg caatgcgctc accggggccc ccttgaacct gaccccagac
      541 caggtagtcg caatcgcgtc aaacggaggg ggaaagcaag ccctggaaac cgtgcaaagg
      601 ttgttgccgg tcctttgtca agaccacggc cttacaccgg agcaagtcgt ggccattgca
      661 tcccacgacg gtggcaaaca ggctcttgag acggttcaga gacttctccc agttctctgt
      721 caagcccacg ggctgactcc cgatcaagtt gtagcgattg cgtccaacgg tggagggaaa
      781 caagcattgg agactgtcca acggctcctt cccgtgttgt gtcaagccca cggtttgacg
      841 cctgcacaag tggtcgccat cgccagccat gatggcggta agcaggcgct ggaaacagta
      901 cagcgcctgc tgcctgtact gtgccaggat catggactga ccccagacca ggtagtcgca
      961 atcgcgtcga acattggggg aaagcaagcc ctggaaaccg tgcaaaggtt gttgccggtc
     1021 ctttgtcaag accacggcct tacaccggag caagtcgtgg ccattgcaag caatgggggt
     1081 ggcaaacagg ctcttgagac ggttcagaga cttctcccag ttctctgtca agcccacggg
     1141 ctgactcccg atcaagttgt agcgattgcg tcgcatgacg gagggaaaca agcattggag
     1201 actgtccaac ggctccttcc cgtgttgtgt caagcccacg gtttgacgcc tgcacaagtg
     1261 gtcgccatcg cctcgaatgg cggcggtaag caggcgctgg aaacagtaca gcgcctgctg
     1321 cctgtactgt gccaggatca tggactgacc ccagaccagg tagtcgcaat cgcgtcaaac
     1381 ggagggggaa agcaagccct ggaaaccgtg caaaggttgt tgccggtcct ttgtcaagac
     1441 cacggcctta caccggagca agtcgtggcc attgcaagca atgggggtgg caaacaggct
     1501 cttgagacgg ttcagagact tctcccagtt ctctgtcaag cccacgggct gactcccgat
     1561 caagttgtag cgattgcgaa taacaatgga gggaaacaag cattggagac tgtccaacgg
     1621 ctccttcccg tgttgtgtca agcccacggt ttgacgcctg cacaagtggt cgccatcgcc
     1681 tcgaatggcg gcggtaagca ggcgctggaa acagtacagc gcctgctgcc tgtactgtgc
     1741 caggatcatg gactgacccc agaccaggta gtcgcaatcg cgtcaaacgg agggggaaag
     1801 caagccctgg aaaccgtgca aaggttgttg ccggtccttt gtcaagacca cggccttaca
     1861 ccggagcaag tcgtggccat tgcaaataat aacggtggca aacaggctct tgagacggtt
     1921 cagagacttc tcccagttct ctgtcaagcc cacgggctga ctcccgatca agttgtagcg
     1981 attgcgaata acaatggagg gaaacaagca ttggagactg tccaacggct ccttcccgtg
     2041 ttgtgtcaag cccacggttt gacgcctgca caagtggtcg ccatcgcctc gaatggcggc
     2101 ggtaagcagg cgctggaaac agtacagcgc ctgctgcctg tactgtgcca ggatcatgga
     2161 ctgacacccg aacaggtggt cgccattgct aataataacg gaggacggcc agccttggag
//
